>Addgene plasmid #149476 | pBTtG2 | addgene full sequence | sequence record 313649 | Addgene NGS Result
GCGGCCACCGGCTGGCTCGCTTCGCTCGGCCCGTGGACAACCCTGCTGGACAAGCTGATGGACAGGCTGC
GCCTGCCCACGAGCTTGACCACAGGGATTGCCCACCGGCTACCCAGCCTTCGACCACATACCCACCGGCT
CCAACTGCGCGGCCTGCGGCCTTGCCCCATCAATTTTTTTAATTTTCTCTGGGGAAAAGCCTCCGGCCTG
CGGCCTGCGCGCTTCGCTTGCCGGTTGGACACCAAGTGGAAGGCGGGTCAAGGCTCGCGCAGCGACCGCG
CAGCGGCTTGGCCTTGACGCGCCTGGAACGACCCAAGCCTATGCGAGTGGGGGCAGTCGAAGGGCGAAGC
CCGCCCGCCTGCCCCCCGAGCCTCACGGCGGCGAGTGCGGGGGTTCCAAGGGGGCAGCGCCACCTTGGGC
AAGGCCGAAGGCCGCGCAGTCGATCAACAAGCCCCGGAGGGGCCACTTTTTGCCGGAGGGGGAGCCGCGC
CGAAGGCGTGGGGGAACCCCGCAGGGGTGCCCTTCTTTGGGCACCAAAGAACTAGATATAGGGCGAAATG
CGAAAGACTTAAAAATCAACAACTTAAAAAAGGGGGGTACGCAACAGCTCATTGCGGCACCCCCCGCAAT
AGCTCATTGCGTAGGTTAAAGAAAATCTGTAATTGACTGCCACTTTTACGCAACGCATAATTGTTGTCGC
GCTGCCGAAAAGTTGCAGCTGATTGCGCATGGTGCCGCAACCGTGCGGCACCCCTACCGCATGGAGATAA
GCATGGCCACGCAGTCCAGAGAAATCGGCATTCAAGCCAAGAACAAGCCCGGTCACTGGGTGCAAACGGA
ACGCAAAGCGCATGAGGCGTGGGCCGGGCTTATTGCGAGGAAACCCACGGCGGCAATGCTGCTGCATCAC
CTCGTGGCGCAGATGGGCCACCAGAACGCCGTGGTGGTCAGCCAGAAGACACTTTCCAAGCTCATCGGAC
GTTCTTTGCGGACGGTCCAATACGCAGTCAAGGACTTGGTGGCCGAGCGCTGGATCTCCGTCGTGAAGCT
CAACGGCCCCGGCACCGTGTCGGCCTACGTGGTCAATGACCGCGTGGCGTGGGGCCAGCCCCGCGACCAG
TTGCGCCTGTCGGTGTTCAGTGCCGCCGTGGTGGTTGATCACGACGACCAGGACGAATCGCTGTTGGGGC
ATGGCGACCTGCGCCGCATCCCGACCCTGTATCCGGGCGAGCAGCAACTACCGACCGGCCCCGGCGAGGA
GCCGCCCAGCCAGCCCGGCATTCCGGGCATGGAACCAGACCTGCCAGCCTTGACCGAAACGGAGGAATGG
GAACGGCGCGGGCAGCAGCGCCTGCCGATGCCCGATGAGCCGTGTTTTCTGGACGATGGCGAGCCGTTGG
AGCCGCCGACACGGGTCACGCTGCCGCGCCGGTAGCACTTGGGTTGCGCAGCAACCCGTAAGTGCGCTGT
TCCAGACTATCGGCTGTAGCCGCCTCGCCGCCCTATACCTTGTCTGCCTCCCCGCGTTGCGTCGCGGTGC
ATGGAGCCGGGCCACCTCGACCTGAATGGAAGCCGGCGGCACCTCGCTAACGGATTCACCGTTTTTATCA
GGCTCTGGGAGGCAGAATAAATGATCATATCGTCAATTATTACCTCCACGGGGAGAGCCTGAGCAAACTG
GCCTCAGGCATTTGAGAAGCACACGGTCACACTGCTTCCGGTAGTCAATAAACCGGTAAACCAGCAATAG
ACATAAGCGGCTATTTAACGACCCTGCCCTGAACCGACGACCGGGTCGAATTTGCTTTCGAATTTCTGCC
ATTCATCCGCTTATTATCACTTATTCAGGCGTAGCAACCAGGCGTTTAAGGGCACCAATAACTGCCTTAA
AAAAATTACGCCCCGCCCTGCCACTCATCGCAGTACGGCCTATTGGTTAAAAAATGAGCTGATTTAACAA
AAATTTAACGCGAATTTTAACAAAATATTAACGCTTACAATTTCCATTCGCCATTCAGGCTGCGCAACTG
TTGGGAAGGGCGATCGGTGCGGGCCTCTTCGCTATTACGCCAGCTGGCGAAAGGGGGATGTGCTGCAAGG
CGATTAAGTTGGGTAACGCCAGGGTTTTCCCAGTCACGACGTTGTAAAACGACGGCCAGTGATCATTATT
TACGCAGTGCCGGACTCAGACGCAGCATATCCAGACCGGTATCAACCCATTTTTCAACATCACCCAGCAG
ATCAACGCTATCCGGCAGCAGCAGCCAACGACGAATCAGACCATCAACATAGGCAAACATTGCAACTGCG
GCACGTTCTGCATCCAGTTCACCAGGCAGCTGACCACGACGAACTACATTTGCCAGTGTCAGGGTAATAC
CTTTATGACAATCCAGAACTGCGCTCTGATGCTGCTGACGAATTTCACACATATCATCGGTGAACTCGCA
TTTGTGATGCAGGATTTCATTAATACGACGGGTACGTGCATCCAGAACCAGTTCATTAAAAACCTGCAGC
AGCAGTTTACGCATACAACCCAGCGGATCAACTTCATCTTCGCTTTCGCTTGCACGTGCCAGATGATCAT
GGGTTTCATGCAGGCTATCCAGCAGTGCCTGAACCAGTTCGGCTTTGTTGTTAAAATGCCAATAAATTGC
ACCACGGGTAACGCCTGCCAGTTCTGCAATATCTGCCAGGGTGGTACGTGCAACACCACGTTTATAGAAT
GCACGTTCTGCTGCTTCAATAATCTGTGCACGGGTTTCTTGTGCCTCTTCTTTGGTACGACGAACCATGT
TTTACCTACTTATCTAATTCGTAAGGGCGCTATCATGCCATACCGCGAAAGGTTTTGCGCCATTCGATGG
CGCGCCGCCCAATTATTGAAGGCCTCCCTAACGGGGGGCCTTTTTTTGTTTCTGGTCTCCCGCTTAACGA
TCGTTGGCTGCACCCAGCAGTATTTACAAACAACCATGAATGTAAGTATATTCCTTAGCAAAGCTGTCAC
CGGATGTGCTTTCCGGTCTGATGAGTCCGTGAGGACGAAACAGCCTCTACAAATAATTTTGTTTAAGAAC
TGGGAAGAGCGCAGATTAAAGAGGAGAAATACTAGATGCGTAAAGGAGAAGAACTTTTCACTGGAGTTGT
CCCAATTCTTGTTGAATTAGATGGTGATGTTAATGGGCACAAATTTTCTGTCAGTGGAGAGGGTGAAGGT
GATGCAACATACGGAAAACTTACCCTTAAATTTATTTGCACTACTGGAAAACTACCTGTTCCATGGCCAA
CACTTGTCACTACTTTCGGTTATGGTGTTCAATGCTTTGCGAGATACCCAGATCATATGAAACAGCATGA
CTTTTTCAAGAGTGCCATGCCCGAAGGTTATGTACAGGAAAGAACTATATTTTTCAAAGATGACGGGAAC
TACAAGACACGTGCTGAAGTCAAGTTTGAAGGTGATACCCTTGTTAATAGAATCGAGTTAAAAGGTATTG
ATTTTAAAGAAGATGGAAACATTCTTGGACACAAATTGGAATACAACTATAACTCACACAATGTATACAT
CATGGCAGACAAACAAAAGAATGGAATCAAAGTTAACTTCAAAATTAGACAAAACATTGAAGATGGAAGC
GTTCAACTAGCAGACCATTATCAACAAAATACTCCAATTGGCGATGGCCCTGTCCTTTTACCAGACAACC
ATTACCTGTCCACACAATCTGCCCTTTCGAAAGATCCCAACGAAAAGAGAGACCACATGGTCCTTCTTGA
GTTTGTAACAGCTGCTGGGATTACACATGGCATGGATGAACTATACAAATAATAATACTAGTAGCGGCCG
CTGCAGTCCGGCAAAAAAGGGCAAGGTGTCACCACCCTGCCCTTTTTCTTTAAAACCGAAAAGATTACTT
CGCGTTATGCAGGCTTCCTCGCTCACTGACTCGCTGCGCTCGGTCGTTCGGCTGCGGCGAGCGGTATCAG
CTCACTCAAAGGCGGTAATGCTTTCCAGTCGGGAAACCTGTCGTGCCAGCTGCATTAATGAATCGGCCAA
CGCGCGGGGAGAGGCGGTTTGCGTATTGGGCGCATGCATAAAAACTGTTGTAATTCATTAAGCATTCTGC
CGACATGGAAGCCATCACAAACGGCATGATGAACCTGAATCGCCAGCGGCATCAGCACCTTGTCGCCTTG
CGTATAATATTTGCCCATGGGGGTGGGCGAAGAACTCCAGCATGAGATCCCCGCGCTGGAGGATCATCCA
GCCGGCGTCCCGGAAAACGATTCCGAAGCCCAACCTTTCATAGAAGGCGGCGGTGGAATCGAAATCTCGT
GATGGCAGGTTGGGCGTCGCTTGGTCGGTCATTTCGAACCCCAGAGTCCCGCTCAGAAGAACTCGTCAAG
AAGGCGATAGAAGGCGATGCGCTGCGAATCGGGAGCGGCGATACCGTAAAGCACGAGGAAGCGGTCAGCC
CATTCGCCGCCAAGCTCTTCAGCAATATCACGGGTAGCCAACGCTATGTCCTGATAGCGGTCCGCCACAC
CCAGCCGGCCACAGTCGATGAATCCAGAAAAGCGGCCATTTTCCACCATGATATTCGGCAAGCAGGCATC
GCCATGGGTCACGACGAGATCCTCGCCGTCGGGCATGCGCGCCTTGAGCCTGGCGAACAGTTCGGCTGGC
GCGAGCCCCTGATGCTCTTCGTCCAGATCATCCTGATCGACAAGACCGGCTTCCATCCGAGTACGTGCTC
GCTCGATGCGATGTTTCGCTTGGTGGTCGAATGGGCAGGTAGCCGGATCAAGCGTATGCAGCCGCCGCAT
TGCATCAGCCATGATGGATACTTTCTCGGCAGGAGCAAGGTGAGATGACAGGAGATCCTGCCCCGGCACT
TCGCCCAATAGCAGCCAGTCCCTTCCCGCTTCAGTGACAACGTCGAGCACAGCTGCGCAAGGAACGCCCG
TCGTGGCCAGCCACGATAGCCGCGCTGCCTCGTCCTGCAGTTCATTCAGGGCACCGGACAGGTCGGTCTT
GACAAAAAGAACCGGGCGCCCCTGCGCTGACAGCCGGAACACGGCGGCATCAGAGCAGCCGATTGTCTGT
TGTGCCCAGTCATAGCCGAATAGCCTCTCCACCCAAGCGGCCGGAGAACCTGCGTGCAATCCATCTTGTT
CAATCATGCGAAACGATCCTCATCCTGTCTCTTGATCAGATCTTGATCCCCTGCGCCATCAGATCCTTGG
CGGCAAGAAAGCCATCCAGTTTACTTTGCAGGGCTTCCCAACCTTACCAGAGGGCGCCCCAGCTGGCAAT
TCCGGTTCGCTTGCTGTCCATAAAACCGCCCAGTCTAGCTATCGCCATGTAAGCCCACTGCAAGCTACCT
GCTTTCTCTTTGCGCTTGCGTTTTCCCTTGTCCAGATAGCCCAGTAGCTGACATTCATCCCAGGTGGCAC
TTTTCGTGGAAATGTGCGCGCCCGCGTTCCTGCTGGCGCTGGGCCTGTTTCTGGCGCTGGACTTCCCGCT
GTTCCGTCAGCAGCTTTTCGCCCACGGCCTTGATGATCGCGGCGGCCTTGGCCTGCATATCCCGATTCAA
CGGCCCCAGGGCGTCCAGAACGGTCTTCAGGCGCTCCCGAAGGTCTCGGGCCGTCTCTTGGGCTTGATCG
GCCTTCTTGCGCATCTCACGCGCTCCTGCGGCGGCCTGTAGGGCAGGCTCATACCCCTGCCGAACCGCTT
TTGTCAGCCGGTCGGCCACGGCTTCCGGCGTCTCAACGCGCTTTGAGATTCCCAGCTTTTCGGCCAATCC
CTGCGGTGCATAGGCGCGTGGCTCGACCGCTTGCGGGCTGATGGTGACGTGGCCCACTGGTGGCCGCTCC
AGGGCCTCGTAGAACGCCTGAATGCGCGTGTGACGTGCCTTGCTGCCCTCGATGCCCCGTTGCAGCCCTA
GATCGGCCACAGCGGCCGCAAACGTGGTCTGGTCGCGGGTCATCTGCGCTTTGTTGCCGATGAACTCCTT
GGCCGACAGCCTGCCGTCCTGCGTCAGCGGCACCACGAACGCGGTCATGTGCGGGCTGGTTTCGTCACGG
TGGATGCTGGCCGTCACGATGCGATCCGCCCCGTACTTGTCCGCCAGCCACTTGTGCGCCTTCTCGAAGA
ACGCCGCCTGCTGTTCTTGGCTGGCCGACTTCCACCATTCCGGGCTGGCCGTCATGACGTACTCGACCGC
CAACACAGCGTCCTTGCGCCGCTTCTCTGGCAGCAACTCGCGCAGTCGGCCCATCGCTTCATCGGTGCTG
CTGGCCGCCCAGTGCTCGTTCTCTGGCGTCCTGCTGGCGTCAGCGTTGGGCGTCTCGCGCTCGCGGTAGG
CGTGCTTGAGACTGGCCGCCACGTTGCCCATTTTCGCCAGCTTCTTGCATCGCATGATCGCGTATGCCGC
CATGCCTGCCCCTCCCTTTTGGTGTCCAACCGGCTCGACGGGGGCAGCGCAAGGCGGTGCCTCCGGCGGG
CCACTCAATGCTTGAGTATACTCACTAGACTTTGCTTCGCAAAGTAGTGACCGCCTACGGCGGCTGCGGC
GCCCTACGGGCTTGCTCTCAGGGCTTCGCCCTGCGCGGTCGCTGCGCTCCCTTGCCAGCCCGTGGATATG
TGGACGATGGCCGCGA
Features (pLannotate 1.2.2; 17 found; start..end, strand, type, name):
      1..772     +  rep_origin     pBBR1 oriV: replication origin of the broad-host-range plasmid pBBR1 from Bordetella bronchiseptica; requires the pBBR1 Rep protein for replication
    773..1435    +  CDS            pBBR1 Rep: replication protein for the broad-host-range plasmid pBBR1 from Bordetella bronchiseptica
   1496..1565    +  CDS            TcR (fragment): tetracycline efflux protein; tet; confers resistance to tetracycline
   1895..1926    -  CDS            CmR (fragment): chloramphenicol acetyltransferase confers resistance to chloramphenicol
   1926..2003    +  rep_origin     M13 ori (fragment): M13 bacteriophage origin of replication; arrow indicates direction of (+) strand synthesis
   2007..2162    -  CDS            lacZα (fragment): LacZα fragment of β-galactosidase; lacZ fragment
   2169..2798    -  CDS            ttgR: TTGR_PSEPT - Experimental evidence at protein level: Swiss-Prot protein existence level 1. Represses expression from the ttgABC operon promoter and its own expression. Binds to a promoter region between the divergently transcribed ttgR and ttgABC genes/operons; in the presence of chloramphenicol or tetracycline this binding no longer occurs and ttgR and ttgABC are derepressed. This suggests that TtgR binds these antibiotics. From Pseudomonas putida (strain DOT-T1E).
   2825..2870    -  promoter       lacI promoter (fragment): lacI
   3004..3053    +  misc_RNA       sTRSV HHRz: hammerhead ribozyme from the tobacco ringspot virus satellite RNA (Khvorova et al., 2003)
   3116..3829    +  CDS            hfriFP: hfriFP is a fluorescent protein published in 2013, derived from Herbaspirillum frisingense.
   3836..3856    +  misc_feature   BioBrick suffix: universal suffix for all parts
   3857..3914    +  terminator     his operon terminator: This putative transcriptin terminator from the E. coli his operon has a 2-bp deletion introduced during synthesis. Its efficiency has not been determined.
   4010..4093    -  CDS            lacI (fragment): lac repressor; lacI; The lac repressor binds to the lac operator to inhibit transcription in E. coli. This inhibition can be relieved by adding lactose or isopropyl-β-D-thiogalactopyranoside (IPTG).
   4104..4220    -  CDS            CmR (fragment): chloramphenicol acetyltransferase; cat; confers resistance to chloramphenicol
   4220..4372    -  CDS            ble (fragment): BLE_KLEPN - Experimental evidence at protein level: Swiss-Prot protein existence level 1. Binding protein with a strong affinity to the bleomycin family of antibiotics. Binds to CL990; an antimitotic-antibiotic compound. From Klebsiella pneumoniae.
   4396..5187    -  CDS            neo: KKA2_KLEPN - Also known as kan, nptII. Experimental evidence at protein level: Swiss-Prot protein existence level 1. Resistance to kanamycin, neomycin, paromomycin, ribostamycin, butirosin and gentamicin B. From Klebsiella pneumoniae.
   5219..5503    -  CDS            tnpA (fragment): TN5P_ECOLX - Also known as tnp. Experimental evidence at protein level: Swiss-Prot protein existence level 1. Mediates transposition of transposon Tn5 by a 'cut and paste' mechanism. First, the monomeric transposase binds the 19 bp inverted DNA repeats flanking the transposon. Then, dimerization of the DNA- bound transposase creates a synaptic DNA complex. After nicking of the first DNA strand, excision of the transposon proceeds through a series of intermediates. The transposase then mediates the insertion of the transposon at a new site by strand transfer. The activity of the wild- type tran
