[The description below was written by a language model from this plasmid's Addgene catalogue record and pLannotate feature annotations shown in this document.]
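Description:
pBTtG2 is a 6,666 nt broad-host-range bacterial expression plasmid from a toolbox built for controlled gene expression across the Proteobacteria. It replicates through the pBBR1 oriV together with the adjacent pBBR1 Rep protein gene. This origin/replicase pair from Bordetella bronchiseptica functions in many Gram-negative hosts, and the plasmid is recorded as low copy. Selection is by kanamycin, provided by the Tn5-derived neo (nptII) gene. The short annotated fragments of TcR, CmR, ble, tnpA, lacZα, lacI and an M13 origin are most plausibly remnants of the plasmid's cloning history rather than functional elements. The catalogue entry does not name a specific backbone.

The payload is a self-contained inducible reporter module, TtgR(AM)-GFP. The ttgR coding sequence, originally from Pseudomonas putida DOT-T1E, is on the reverse strand and lies just downstream of a lacI promoter fragment on that strand, which presumably drives repressor expression. The "AM" designation indicates a variant repressor, and part of the plasmid was derived from a previously deposited strain. The PTtg promoter named in the record is not itself annotated, but it would sit in the divergent region upstream of the forward-strand reporter. Between it and the reporter is an sTRSV hammerhead ribozyme, a self-cleaving insulator that standardises the 5' end of the transcript. The reporter is catalogued as GFPmut3b. The automated annotation labels this ORF hfriFP, which is likely a similarity-based mislabel. It is followed by a BioBrick suffix and a his operon terminator. TtgR represses PTtg until an inducing ligand releases it, though the record does not state which inducer is used. The construct serves to characterise this regulated promoter system by fluorescence in diverse hosts.
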