Addgene plasmid #149476: pBTtG2
Purpose: Broad-Host range expression vector, pBBR origin, TtgR(AM) repressor, PTtg promoter, GFPmut3b, Kanamycin Resistance Marker.
Depositing lab: Christopher Reisch. Depositing organization: University of Florida. Publication: A plasmid toolbox for controlled gene expression across the Proteobacteria. Schuster LA, Reisch CR. Nucleic Acids Res. 2021 Jun 14. pii: 6298615. doi: 10.1093/nar/gkab496. PubMed 34125913.
Backbone
  Vector backbone: Unspecified
  Vector type: Bacterial Expression, Synthetic Biology
Growth in bacteria
  Bacterial resistance: Kanamycin, 50 μg/mL
  Growth temperature: 37°C
  Growth strain: DH5alpha
  Copy number: Low Copy
Gene/Insert
  Gene/Insert name: TtgR(AM)-GFP
  Species: Synthetic
  Promoter: PTtg
  Cloning method: Ligation Independent Cloning
Resource information
  A portion of this plasmid was derived from a plasmid made by: sAJM.1506 was received from Addgene from a deposit by Christopher Voight (Addgene plasmid # 108254)
Terms and licenses: Academic/Nonprofit Terms; Industry Terms: Not Available to Industry
How to cite: pBTtG2 was a gift from Christopher Reisch (Addgene plasmid # 149476 ; http://n2t.net/addgene:149476 ; RRID:Addgene_149476)
